>Addgene plasmid #47396 | Intersectin SH3 domain A | addgene partial sequence | sequence record 68287 | pGEX5
AATCGGATCTGGTTCCGCGTGGATCCGGCGATGTGAAGGTTGTGTATTACCGAGCACTCTACCCTTTTGA
TGCCCGAAGTCATGATGAAATCACTATTGAGCCTGGAGACATTATCATGGTGGATGAAAGCCAAACCGGA
GAGCCTGGGTGGCTGGGAGGTGAACTGAAAGGAAAAACGGGCTGGTTTCCTGCCAACTATGCAGAGCGAA
TGCCCGAGAGTGAAGAATTCATCGTGACTGACTGACGATCTGCCTCGCGCGTTTCGGTGATGACGGTGAA
AACCTCTGACACATGCAGCTCCCGGAGACGGTCACAGCTTGTCTGTAAGCGGATGCCGGGAGCAGACAAG
CCCGTCAGGGCGCGTCAGCGGGTGTTGGCGGGTGTCGGGGCGCAGCCATGACCCAGTCACGTAGCGATAG
CGGAGTGTATAATTCTTGAAGACGAAAGGGCCTCGTGATACGCCTATTTTTATAGGTTAATGTCATGATA
ATAATGGTTTCTTAGACGTCAGGTGGCACTTTTCGGGGAAATGTGCGCGGAACCCCTATTTGTTTATTTT
TCTAAATACATTCAAATATGTATCCGCTCATGAGACAATAACCCTGATAAATGCTTCAATAATATTGAAA
AAGGAAGAGTATGAGTATTCAACATTTCCGTGTCGCCCTTATTCCCTTTTTTGCGGCATTTTGCCTTCCT
GTTTTTGCTCACCCAGAAACGCTGGTGAAAGTAAAAGATGCTGAAGATCAGTTGGGTGCACGAGTGGGTT
ACATCGAACTGGATCTCAACAGCGGTAAGATCCTTGAGAGTTTTCGCCCCGAAGAACGTTTTCCAATGAT
GAGCACTTTTAAAGTTCTGCTATGTGGCGCGGTATTATCCCGTGT
