[The description below was written by a language model from this plasmid's Addgene catalogue record.]
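Description:
Intersectin SH3 domain A is a bacterial expression plasmid built on the pGEX-2T backbone (about 5 kb without the insert), designed to produce an isolated protein domain as a glutathione S-transferase fusion in E. coli. It is maintained as a high-copy plasmid under ampicillin selection. No feature table accompanies the record, so the origin of replication and other backbone elements are not itemised, and the cloning method used to introduce the insert is listed as unknown.

The insert is a fragment of intersectin limited to SH3 domain A, the first of the five Src homology 3 domains of this adaptor protein, which also carries two Eps15 homology domains. The species of origin and the exact residue boundaries of the fragment are not stated. Expression is driven by the tac promoter, a hybrid trp/lac promoter that is typically induced with IPTG. The coding sequence is fused downstream of the backbone-encoded GST, giving an N-terminal GST tag. In the pGEX-2T series, a thrombin cleavage site generally lies between GST and the cloned fragment, which allows the tag to be removed after purification, although the record does not list this explicitly.

Constructs of this type are commonly used to purify the fusion protein on glutathione resin. The immobilised or soluble domain can then be applied in pull-down, overlay or peptide-binding assays to identify the proline-rich ligands recognised by an individual SH3 domain. This use fits the associated work characterising intersectin's modular architecture.
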