Addgene plasmid #47396: Intersectin SH3 domain A
Depositing lab: Peter McPherson. Depositing organization: McGill University. Publication: Intersectin, a novel adaptor protein with two Eps15 homology and five Src homology 3 domains. Yamabhai M, Hoffman NG, Hardison NL, McPherson PS, Castagnoli L, Cesareni G, Kay BK. J Biol Chem. 1998 Nov 20;273(47):31401-7. 10.1074/jbc.273.47.31401 PubMed 9813051.
Backbone
  Vector backbone: pGEX-2t
  Backbone manufacturer: Amersham
  Backbone size w/o insert (bp): 5000
  Vector type: Bacterial Expression
Growth in bacteria
  Bacterial resistance: Ampicillin, 100 μg/mL
  Growth temperature: 37°C
  Growth strain: DH5alpha
  Copy number: High Copy
Gene/Insert
  Gene/Insert name: Intersectin SH3 domain A (alt name: Intersectin)
  Mutation: SH3 domain A
  Promoter: tac
  Tag / fusion protein: GST (N terminal on backbone)
  Cloning method: Unknown
  Sequencing primers: 5′ pGEX5'; 3′ pGEX3'
Terms and licenses: Academic/Nonprofit Terms; Industry Terms: Not Available to Industry
How to cite: Intersectin SH3 domain A was a gift from Peter McPherson (Addgene plasmid # 47396 ; http://n2t.net/addgene:47396 ; RRID:Addgene_47396)
